>Addgene plasmid #221053 | small ubiquitin-like modifier 3 (SUMO3) | addgene full sequence | sequence record 459094 | Addgene NGS Result
AAACCAACCCTTGGCAGAACATATCCATCGCGTCCGCCATCTCCAGCAGCCGCACGCGGCGCATCTCGGG
CAGCGTTGGGTCCTGGCCACGGGTGCGCATGATCGTGCTCCTGTCGTTGAGGACCCGGCTAGGCTGGCGG
GGTTGCCTTACTGGTTAGCAGAATGAATCACCGATACGCGAGCGAACGTGAAGCGACTGCTGCTGCAAAA
CGTCTGCGACCTGAGCAACAACATGAATGGTCTTCGGTTTCCGTGTTTCGTAAAGTCTGGAAACGCGGAA
GTCAGCGCCCTGCACCATTATGTTCCGGATCTGCATCGCAGGATGCTGCTGGCTACCCTGTGGAACACCT
ACATCTGTATTAACGAAGCGCTGGCATTGACCCTGAGTGATTTTTCTCTGGTCCCGCCGCATCCATACCG
CCAGTTGTTTACCCTCACAACGTTCCAGTAACCGGGCATGTTCATCATCAGTAACCCGTATCGTGAGCAT
CCTCTCTCGTTTCATCGGTATCATTACCCCCATGAACAGAAATCCCCCTTACACGGAGGCATCAGTGACC
AAACAGGAAAAAACCGCCCTTAACATGGCCCGCTTTATCAGAAGCCAGACATTAACGCTTCTGGAGAAAC
TCAACGAGCTGGACGCGGATGAACAGGCAGACATCTGTGAATCGCTTCACGACCACGCTGATGAGCTTTA
CCGCAGCTGCCTCGCGCGTTTCGGTGATGACGGTGAAAACCTCTGACACATGCAGCTCCCGGAGACGGTC
ACAGCTTGTCTGTAAGCGGATGCCGGGAGCAGACAAGCCCGTCAGGGCGCGTCAGCGGGTGTTGGCGGGT
GTCGGGGCGCAGCCATGACCCAGTCACGTAGCGATAGCGGAGTGTATACTGGCTTAACTATGCGGCATCA
GAGCAGATTGTACTGAGAGTGCACCATTGCGGTGTGAAATACCGCACAGATGCGTAAGGAGAAAATACCG
CATCAGGCGCTCTTCCGCTTCCTCGCTCACTGACTCGCTGCGCTCGGTCGTTCGGCTGCGGCGAGCGGTA
TCAGCTCACTCAAAGGCGGTAATACGGTTATCCACAGAATCAGGGGATAACGCAGGAAAGAACATGTGAG
CAAAAGGCCAGCAAAAGGCCAGGAACCGTAAAAAGGCCGCGTTGCTGGCGTTTTTCCATAGGCTCCGCCC
CCCTGACGAGCATCACAAAAATCGACGCTCAAGTCAGAGGTGGCGAAACCCGACAGGACTATAAAGATAC
CAGGCGTTTCCCCCTGGAAGCTCCCTCGTGCGCTCTCCTGTTCCGACCCTGCCGCTTACCGGATACCTGT
CCGCCTTTCTCCCTTCGGGAAGCGTGGCGCTTTCTCATAGCTCACGCTGTAGGTATCTCAGTTCGGTGTA
GGTCGTTCGCTCCAAGCTGGGCTGTGTGCACGAACCCCCCGTTCAGCCCGACCGCTGCGCCTTATCCGGT
AACTATCGTCTTGAGTCCAACCCGGTAAGACACGACTTATCGCCACTGGCAGCAGCCACTGGTAACAGGA
TTAGCAGAGCGAGGTATGTAGGCGGTGCTACAGAGTTCTTGAAGTGGTGGCCTAACTACGGCTACACTAG
AAGGACAGTATTTGGTATCTGCGCTCTGCTGAAGCCAGTTACCTTCGGAAAAAGAGTTGGTAGCTCTTGA
TCCGGCAAACAAACCACCGCTGGTAGCGGTGGTTTTTTTGTTTGCAAGCAGCAGATTACGCGCAGAAAAA
AAGGATCTCAAGAAGATCCTTTGATCTTTTCTACGGGGTCTGACGCTCAGTGGAACGAAAACTCACGTTA
AGGGATTTTGGTCATGAGATTATCAAAAAGGATCTTCACCTAGATCCTTTTAAATTAAAAATGAAGTTTT
AAATCAATCTAAAGTATATATGAGTAAACTTGGTCTGACAGTTACCAATGCTTAATCAGTGAGGCACCTA
TCTCAGCGATCTGTCTATTTCGTTCATCCATAGTTGCCTGACTCCCCGTCGTGTAGATAACTACGATACG
GGAGGGCTTACCATCTGGCCCCAGTGCTGCAATGATACCGCGAGACCCACGCTCACCGGCTCCAGATTTA
TCAGCAATAAACCAGCCAGCCGGAAGGGCCGAGCGCAGAAGTGGTCCTGCAACTTTATCCGCCTCCATCC
AGTCTATTAATTGTTGCCGGGAAGCTAGAGTAAGTAGTTCGCCAGTTAATAGTTTGCGCAACGTTGTTGC
CATTGCTGCAGGCATCGTGGTGTCACGCTCGTCGTTTGGTATGGCTTCATTCAGCTCCGGTTCCCAACGA
TCAAGGCGAGTTACATGATCCCCCATGTTGTGCAAAAAAGCGGTTAGCTCCTTCGGTCCTCCGATCGTTG
TCAGAAGTAAGTTGGCCGCAGTGTTATCACTCATGGTTATGGCAGCACTGCATAATTCTCTTACTGTCAT
GCCATCCGTAAGATGCTTTTCTGTGACTGGTGAGTACTCAACCAAGTCATTCTGAGAATAGTGTATGCGG
CGACCGAGTTGCTCTTGCCCGGCGTCAACACGGGATAATACCGCGCCACATAGCAGAACTTTAAAAGTGC
TCATCATTGGAAAACGTTCTTCGGGGCGAAAACTCTCAAGGATCTTACCGCTGTTGAGATCCAGTTCGAT
GTAACCCACTCGTGCACCCAACTGATCTTCAGCATCTTTTACTTTCACCAGCGTTTCTGGGTGAGCAAAA
ACAGGAAGGCAAAATGCCGCAAAAAAGGGAATAAGGGCGACACGGAAATGTTGAATACTCATACTCTTCC
TTTTTCAATATTATTGAAGCATTTATCAGGGTTATTGTCTCATGAGCGGATACATATTTGAATGTATTTA
GAAAAATAAACAAATAGGGGTTCCGCGCACATTTCCCCGAAAAGTGCCACCTGACGTCTAAGAAACCATT
ATTATCATGACATTAACCTATAAAAATAGGCGTATCACGAGGCCCTTTCGTCTTCAAGAATTCTCATGTT
TGACAGCTTATCATCGATAAGCTTTAATGCGGTAGTTTATCACAGTTAAATTGCTAACGCAGTCAGGCAC
CGTGTATGAAATCTAACAATGCGCTCATCGTCATCCTCGGCACCGTCACCCTGGATGCTGTAGGCATAGG
CTTGGTTATGCCGGTACTGCCGGGCCTCTTGCGGGATATCCGGATATAGTTCCTCCTTTCAGCAAAAAAC
CCCTCAAGACCCGTTTAGAGGCCCCAAGGGGTTATGCTAGTTATTGCTCAGCGGTGGCAGCAGCCAACTC
AGCTTCCTTTCGGGCTTTGTTATCCGCCGGTCTGCTGCTGAAATACGTCGATAGTGTCTTCATCCTCCAT
CTCCAGCTGTGCCGGCGTGTCCGTTTCATTAATCGGTTGACCATCAAAGCGGAAGCGAATCTGACGCATA
GAAAGACCCTGGCGTTCGCTGTACGCTTTCATCAGTTTCGACAACGGTGTGTGGCGTTTAATTTTGAACT
GAACCACGGACCCATCCTGTCCAGCAACCTTCAAGTTAATGTGGTCATTCTCGGTTTTCACGCCCTCCTT
AGGCTTCTCTTCTGACATAGACCCTCCCCAACTCCCACCCATATGATGCATGCCCTGAAAATACAGGTTT
TCGTGATGATGGTGGTGATGGTGGTGCATGATATGTATATCTCCTTCTTAAAGTTAAACAAAATTATTTC
TAGAGGGGAATTGTTATCCGCTCACAATTCCCCTATAGTGAGTCGTATTAATTTCGCGGGATCGAGATCT
CGATCCTCTACGCCGGACGCATCGTGGCCGGCATCACCGGCGCCACAGGTGCGGTTGCTGGCGCCTATAT
CGCCGACATCACCGATGGGGAAGATCGGGCTCGCCACTTCGGGCTCATGAGCGCTTGTTTCGGCGTGGGT
ATGGTGGCAGGCCCCGTGGCCGGGGGACTGTTGGGCGCCATCTCCTTGCATGCACCATTCCTTGCGGCGG
CGGTGCTCAACGGCCTCAACCTACTACTGGGCTGCTTCCTAATGCAGGAGTCGCATAAGGGAGAGCGTCG
AGATCCCGGACACCATCGAATGGCGCAAAACCTTTCGCGGTATGGCATGATAGCGCCCGGAAGAGAGTCA
ATTCAGGGTGGTGAATGTGAAACCAGTAACGTTATACGATGTCGCAGAGTATGCCGGTGTCTCTTATCAG
ACCGTTTCCCGCGTGGTGAACCAGGCCAGCCACGTTTCTGCGAAAACGCGGGAAAAAGTGGAAGCGGCGA
TGGCGGAGCTGAATTACATTCCCAACCGCGTGGCACAACAACTGGCGGGCAAACAGTCGTTGCTGATTGG
CGTTGCCACCTCCAGTCTGGCCCTGCACGCGCCGTCGCAAATTGTCGCGGCGATTAAATCTCGCGCCGAT
CAACTGGGTGCCAGCGTGGTGGTGTCGATGGTAGAACGAAGCGGCGTCGAAGCCTGTAAAGCGGCGGTGC
ACAATCTTCTCGCGCAACGCGTCAGTGGGCTGATCATTAACTATCCGCTGGATGACCAGGATGCCATTGC
TGTGGAAGCTGCCTGCACTAATGTTCCGGCGTTATTTCTTGATGTCTCTGACCAGACACCCATCAACAGT
ATTATTTTCTCCCATGAAGACGGTACGCGACTGGGCGTGGAGCATCTGGTCGCATTGGGTCACCAGCAAA
TCGCGCTGTTAGCGGGCCCATTAAGTTCTGTCTCGGCGCGTCTGCGTCTGGCTGGCTGGCATAAATATCT
CACTCGCAATCAAATTCAGCCGATAGCGGAACGGGAAGGCGACTGGAGTGCCATGTCCGGTTTTCAACAA
ACCATGCAAATGCTGAATGAGGGCATCGTTCCCACTGCGATGCTGGTTGCCAACGATCAGATGGCGCTGG
GCGCAATGCGCGCCATTACCGAGTCCGGGCTGCGCGTTGGTGCGGATATCTCGGTAGTGGGATACGACGA
TACCGAAGACAGCTCATGTTATATCCCGCCGTTAACCACCATCAAACAGGATTTTCGCCTGCTGGGGCAA
ACCAGCGTGGACCGCTTGCTGCAACTCTCTCAGGGCCAGGCGGTGAAGGGCAATCAGCTGTTGCCCGTCT
CACTGGTGAAAAGAAAAACCACCCTGGCGCCCAATACGCAAACCGCCTCTCCCCGCGCGTTGGCCGATTC
ATTAATGCAGCTGGCACGACAGGTTTCCCGACTGGAAAGCGGGCAGTGAGCGCAACGCAATTAATGTAAG
TTAGCTCACTCATTAGGCACCGGGATCTCGACCGATGCCCTTGAGAGCCTTCAACCCAGTCAGCTCCTTC
CGGTGGGCGCGGGGCATGACTATCGTCGCCGCACTTATGACTGTCTTCTTTATCATGCAACTCGTAGGAC
AGGTGCCGGCAGCGCTCTGGGTCATTTTCGGCGAGGACCGCTTTCGCTGGAGCGCGACGATGATCGGCCT
GTCGCTTGCGGTATTCGGAATCTTGCACGCCCTCGCTCAAGCCTTCGTCACTGGTCCCGCCACCAAACGT
TTCGGCGAGAAGCAGGCCATTATCGCCGGCATGGCGGCCGACGCGCTGGGCTACGTCTTGCTGGCGTTCG
CGACGCGAGGCTGGATGGCCTTCCCCATTATGATTCTTCTCGCTTCCGGCGGCATCGGGATGCCCGCGTT
GCAGGCCATGCTGTCCAGGCAGGTAGATGACGACCATCAGGGACAGCTTCAAGGATCGCTCGCGGCTCTT
ACCAGCCTAACTTCGATCATTGGACCGCTGATCGTCACGGCGATTTATGCCGCCTCGGCGAGCACATGGA
ACGGGTTGGCATGGATTGTAGGCGCCGCCCTATACCTTGTCTGCCTCCCCGCGTTGCGTCGCGGTGCATG
GAGCCGGGCCACCTCGACCTGAATGGAAGCCGGCGGCACCTCGCTAACGGATTCACCACTCCAAGAATTG
GAGCCAATCAATTCTTGCGGAGAACTGTGAATGCGC
Features (pLannotate 1.2.2; 20 found; start..end, strand, type, name):
    158..538     -  CDS            YPB1_ECOLX: Protein predicted: Swiss-Prot protein existence level 4. From Escherichia coli.
    555..746     +  CDS            rop: Rop protein, which maintains plasmids at low copy number; rop
    848..987     +  misc_feature   bom: basis of mobility region from pBR322
   1173..1761    -  rep_origin     ori: high-copy-number ColE1/pMB1/pBR322/pUC origin of replication
   1932..2792    -  CDS            AmpR: β-lactamase; bla; confers resistance to ampicillin, carbenicillin, and related antibiotics
   2793..2897    -  promoter       AmpR promoter: bla
   3010..3038    +  promoter       tet promoter: E. coli promoter for tetracycline efflux protein gene
   3086..3190    +  CDS            TcR (fragment): tetracycline efflux protein; tet; confers resistance to tetracycline
   3213..3260    -  terminator     T7 terminator: transcription terminator for bacteriophage T7 RNA polymerase
   3268..3312    -  CDS            SET1 (fragment): solubility-enhancement tag derived from T7 phage gene 10B
   3313..3588    -  CDS            SUMO2: SUMO2_BOVIN - Also known as SMT3B From Bos taurus (Bovine).
   3622..3642    -  CDS            TEV site: tobacco etch virus (TEV) protease recognition and cleavage site
   3680..3702    -  RBS            RBS: efficient ribosome binding site from bacteriophage T7 gene 10 (Olins and Rangwala, 1989)
   3717..3741    -  protein_bind   lac operator: The lac repressor binds to the lac operator to inhibit transcription in E. coli. This inhibition can be relieved by adding lactose or isopropyl-β-D-thiogalactopyranoside (IPTG). lac repressor encoded by lacI
   3742..3760    -  promoter       T7 promoter: promoter for bacteriophage T7 RNA polymerase
   3782..4061    +  CDS            TcR (fragment): tetracycline efflux protein; tet; confers resistance to tetracycline
   4069..4146    +  promoter       lacI promoter: lacI
   4147..5229    +  CDS            lacI: lac repressor; lacI; The lac repressor binds to the lac operator to inhibit transcription in E. coli. This inhibition can be relieved by adding lactose or isopropyl-β-D-thiogalactopyranoside (IPTG).
   5242..5263    +  protein_bind   CAP binding site: CAP binding activates transcription in the presence of cAMP. E. coli catabolite activator protein
   5278..5902    +  CDS            TcR (fragment): tetracycline efflux protein; tet; confers resistance to tetracycline
