[The description below was written by a language model from this plasmid's Addgene catalogue record and pLannotate feature annotations shown in this document.]
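Description:
The small ubiquitin-like modifier 3 (SUMO3) plasmid is a pET-family bacterial expression vector, about 6 kb in the sequenced record, for producing human SUMO3 in E. coli. It replicates from a ColE1/pBR322-type origin accompanied by the rop gene and the bom mobilisation region, consistent with the catalogue's low-copy designation, and is selected through the AmpR β-lactamase gene. Several disrupted fragments of the tetracycline resistance gene and its promoter are also annotated; these are remnants of the pBR322 ancestry and are unlikely to be functional.

The expression cassette is a standard T7lac arrangement: a T7 promoter followed immediately by a lac operator, the strong T7 gene 10 ribosome binding site, the coding region and a T7 terminator. A lacI gene with its own promoter supplies the repressor, so transcription stays off until IPTG is added in a host that provides T7 RNA polymerase. The catalogue lists a 312 bp human SUMO3 insert with an N-terminal His tag. The automated annotation does not mark the His tag, but it does show a TEV protease site upstream of the SUMO coding sequence, which would allow an N-terminal purification tag to be removed after affinity capture. The annotation tool labels the insert as bovine SUMO2, most likely a best-match call reflecting the close similarity between SUMO2 and SUMO3 rather than a different insert. A short fragment matching a T7 gene 10B-derived solubility tag is called just downstream of the insert, and the record does not clarify whether it is translated. The plasmid serves to make recombinant SUMO3 and was deposited with a study of how surface charge modulates phase separation of multidomain proteins.
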