Addgene plasmid #221053: small ubiquitin-like modifier 3 (SUMO3)
Purpose: Expression of small ubiquitin-like modifier 3 (SUMO3) protein under T7 promoter
Depositing lab: Michael Rosen. Depositing organization: University of Texas Southwestern Medical Center. Publication: Surface Charge Can Modulate Phase Separation of Multidomain Proteins. Kim J, Qin S, Zhou HX, Rosen MK. J Am Chem Soc. 2024 Feb 7;146(5):3383-3395. doi: 10.1021/jacs.3c12789. Epub 2024 Jan 23. PubMed 38262618.
Backbone
  Vector backbone: pET
  Backbone size w/o insert (bp): 5500
  Vector type: Bacterial Expression
Growth in bacteria
  Bacterial resistance: Ampicillin, 100 μg/mL
  Growth temperature: 37°C
  Growth strain: DH5alpha
  Copy number: Low Copy
Gene/Insert
  Gene/Insert name: SUMO 3
  Species: H. sapiens (human)
  Insert size (bp): 312
  Entrez Gene: SUMO3 (a.k.a. SMT3A, SMT3H1, SUMO-3, Smt3B)
  Promoter: T7
  Tag / fusion protein: His (N terminal on insert)
  Cloning method: Gibson Cloning
  Sequencing primers: 5′ TAATACGACTCACTATAGGG
Terms and licenses: Academic/Nonprofit Terms; Industry Terms: Not Available to Industry
How to cite: small ubiquitin-like modifier 3 (SUMO3) was a gift from Michael Rosen (Addgene plasmid # 221053 ; http://n2t.net/addgene:221053 ; RRID:Addgene_221053)
