>Addgene plasmid #221053 | small ubiquitin-like modifier 3 (SUMO3) | depositor partial sequence | sequence record 433073 | Insert
ATGCATCATATGGGTGGGAGTTGGGGAGGGTCTATGTCAGAAGAGAAGCCTAAGGAGGGCGTGAAAACCG
AGAATGACCACATTAACTTGAAGGTTGCTGGACAGGATGGGTCCGTGGTTCAGTTCAAAATTAAACGCCA
CACACCGTTGTCGAAACTGATGAAAGCGTACAGCGAACGCCAGGGTCTTTCTATGCGTCAGATTCGCTTC
CGCTTTGATGGTCAACCGATTAATGAAACGGACACGCCGGCACAGCTGGAGATGGAGGATGAAGACACTA
TCGACGTATTTCAGCAGCAGACCGGCGGATAA
